Addgene plasmid #136359: pET48 AtGUN1-PPR1
Purpose: Bacterial expression of recombinant Arabidopsis thaliana GUN1 (amino acids 232 to 708)
Depositing lab: Tatsuru Masuda. Depositing organization: University of Tokyo, Graduate School of Arts and Sciences. Publication: The retrograde signaling protein GUN1 regulates tetrapyrrole biosynthesis. Shimizu T, Kacprzak SM, Mochizuki N, Nagatani A, Watanabe S, Shimada T, Tanaka K, Hayashi Y, Arai M, Leister D, Okamoto H, Terry MJ, Masuda T. Proc Natl Acad Sci U S A. 2019 Dec 3;116(49):24900-24906. doi: 10.1073/pnas.1911251116. Epub 2019 Nov 15. PubMed 31732672.
Backbone
  Vector backbone: pET48(+)
  Backbone manufacturer: Novagen
  Vector type: Bacterial Expression
Growth in bacteria
  Bacterial resistance: Kanamycin, 50 μg/mL
  Growth temperature: 37°C
  Growth strain: DH5alpha
  Growth instructions: Use BL21 (DE3) for protein expression.
  Copy number: High Copy
Gene/Insert
  Gene/Insert name: cDNA of Arabidopsis thaliana GUN1 corresponding to amino acids 232 to 708
  Species: A. thaliana (mustard weed)
  Insert size (bp): 1428
  Entrez Gene: GUN1 (a.k.a. AT2G31400, T28P16.11, T28P16_11, genomes uncoupled 1)
  Promoter: T7
  Tag / fusion protein: TRX-His (N terminal on backbone)
  Cloning method: Restriction Enzyme; 5′ cloning site EcoRI (not destroyed); 3′ cloning site SalI (not destroyed)
  Sequencing primers: 5′ T7 forward; 3′ T7 reverse
Terms and licenses: Academic/Nonprofit Terms; Industry Terms: Not Available to Industry
How to cite: pET48 AtGUN1-PPR1 was a gift from Tatsuru Masuda (Addgene plasmid # 136359 ; http://n2t.net/addgene:136359 ; RRID:Addgene_136359)
