[The description below was written by a language model from this plasmid's Addgene catalogue record and pLannotate feature annotations shown in this document.]
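Description:
pET48 AtGUN1-PPR1 is a bacterial expression plasmid built on the Novagen pET48(+) backbone for producing a recombinant fragment of Arabidopsis thaliana GUN1 (GENOMES UNCOUPLED 1, AT2G31400), a pentatricopeptide repeat protein involved in chloroplast-to-nucleus retrograde signaling. The 7,008 nt plasmid is selected with kanamycin through an aph(3')-Ia resistance gene and replicates from a ColE1/pMB1-type origin. The catalogue lists it as high copy, although the feature table also shows the pBR322-derived rop gene and bom region, which normally moderate copy number. An f1 origin is present as well, and short tetracycline-resistance fragments are non-functional remnants of the backbone's pBR322 ancestry.

The insert is a 1,428 bp cDNA encoding GUN1 amino acids 232 to 708, cloned between EcoRI and SalI sites that remain intact. Transcription is driven by a T7 promoter followed by a lac operator and the T7 gene 10 ribosome binding site, and it ends at a T7 terminator. The plasmid-borne lacI gene supplies repressor, so expression stays off until IPTG induction in a host that provides T7 RNA polymerase, such as BL21(DE3). The GUN1 fragment is fused at its N terminus to E. coli thioredoxin (TrxA), which commonly improves solubility, followed by a His tag for metal-affinity purification and an HRV 3C protease site that allows the fusion partner to be removed. An S-Tag sequence is annotated downstream of the insert, but the record does not indicate whether it is translated in frame with GUN1. The construct is intended for expression and purification of this portion of GUN1, and the associated work concerns GUN1's role in regulating tetrapyrrole biosynthesis.
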