Features (pLannotate 1.2.2; 22 found; start..end, strand, type, name):
    203..221     +  promoter       T7 promoter: promoter for bacteriophage T7 RNA polymerase
    222..246     +  protein_bind   lac operator: The lac repressor binds to the lac operator to inhibit transcription in E. coli. This inhibition can be relieved by adding lactose or isopropyl-β-D-thiogalactopyranoside (IPTG). lac repressor encoded by lacI
    261..283     +  RBS            RBS: efficient ribosome binding site from bacteriophage T7 gene 10 (Olins and Rangwala, 1989)
    291..617     +  CDS            TrxA: E. coli thioredoxin; trxA
    699..716     +  CDS            7xHis (fragment): 6xHis affinity tag
    726..749     +  CDS            HRV 3C site: recognition and cleavage site for human rhinovirus 3C and PreScission proteases
    765..2201    +  CDS            PP178_ARATH (fragment): Experimental evidence at transcript level: Swiss-Prot protein existence level 2. From Arabidopsis thaliana (Mouse-ear cress).
   2253..2297    +  CDS            S-Tag: affinity and epitope tag derived from pancreatic ribonuclease A
   2341..2384    +  CDS            SET1 (fragment): solubility-enhancement tag derived from T7 phage gene 10B
   2392..2439    +  terminator     T7 terminator: transcription terminator for bacteriophage T7 RNA polymerase
   2476..2904    +  rep_origin     f1 ori (sequence partly withheld): f1 bacteriophage origin of replication; arrow indicates direction of (+) strand synthesis
   2957..3014    +  promoter       AmpR promoter (fragment): bla
   3023..3838    -  CDS            KanR: aminoglycoside phosphotransferase; aph(3')-Ia; confers resistance to kanamycin in bacteria or G418 (Geneticin®) in eukaryotes
   3960..4548    +  rep_origin     ori: high-copy-number ColE1/pMB1/pBR322/pUC origin of replication
   4734..4873    -  misc_feature   bom: basis of mobility region from pBR322
   4975..5166    -  CDS            rop: Rop protein, which maintains plasmids at low copy number; rop
   5183..5563    +  CDS            YPB1_ECOLX: Protein predicted: Swiss-Prot protein existence level 4. From Escherichia coli.
   5625..5689    -  CDS            TcR (fragment): tetracycline efflux protein; tet; confers resistance to tetracycline
   5704..5725    -  protein_bind   CAP binding site: CAP binding activates transcription in the presence of cAMP. E. coli catabolite activator protein
   5738..6820    -  CDS            lacI: lac repressor; lacI; The lac repressor binds to the lac operator to inhibit transcription in E. coli. This inhibition can be relieved by adding lactose or isopropyl-β-D-thiogalactopyranoside (IPTG).
   6821..6898    -  promoter       lacI promoter: lacI
   6906..177     -  CDS            TcR (fragment) (across the origin): tetracycline efflux protein; tet; confers resistance to tetracycline
>Addgene plasmid #136359 | pET48 AtGUN1-PPR1 | addgene full sequence | sequence record 271363 | Addgene NGS Result
GCGCCCAACAGTCCCCCGGCCACGGGGCCTGCCACCATACCCACGCCGAAACAAGCGCTCATGAGCCCGA
AGTGGCGAGCCCGATCTTCCCCATCGGTGATGTCGGCGATATAGGCGCCAGCAACCGCACCTGTGGCGCC
GGTGATGCCGGCCACGATGCGTCCGGCGTAGAGGATCGAGATCGATCTCGATCCCGCGAAATTAATACGA
CTCACTATAGGGGAATTGTGAGCGGATAACAATTCCCCTCTAGAAATAATTTTGTTTAACTTTAAGAAGG
AGATATACATATGAGCGATAAAATTATTCACCTGACTGACGACAGTTTTGACACGGATGTACTCAAAGCG
GACGGGGCGATCCTCGTCGATTTCTGGGCAGAGTGGTGCGGTCCGTGCAAAATGATCGCCCCGATTCTGG
ATGAAATCGCTGACGAATATCAGGGCAAACTGACCGTTGCAAAACTGAACATCGATCAAAACCCTGGCAC
TGCGCCGAAATATGGCATCCGTGGTATCCCGACTCTGCTGCTGTTCAAAAACGGTGAAGTGGCGGCAACC
AAAGTGGGTGCACTGTCTAAAGGTCAGTTGAAAGAGTTCCTCGACGCTAACCTGGCCGGTTCTGGTTCTG
GCCATACTAGTGGTGGTGGCGGTTCTAATAACAATCCTCCTACTCCTACTCCATCTAGTGGTTCTGGTCA
TCACCATCACCATCACTCCGCGGCTCTTGAAGTCCTCTTTCAGGGACCCGGGTACCAGGATCCGAATTCA
CAGGGGAAGTTAGCTAGTGCTATGATAAGTACTCTTGGTAGATATGGTAAAGTAACTATTGCTAAGAGGA
TTTTCGAAACTGCTTTTGCTGGTGGATATGGAAACACGGTTTACGCCTTCTCGGCTTTGATCAGCGCTTA
TGGGAGAAGTGGGCTACATGAGGAAGCCATTAGTGTCTTCAACTCCATGAAAGAGTATGGCTTGAGGCCG
AATTTGGTTACCTACAATGCTGTGATTGACGCTTGCGGTAAAGGCGGGATGGAGTTTAAGCAAGTAGCCA
AGTTTTTCGATGAGATGCAGAGGAACGGTGTGCAGCCAGATAGAATAACTTTCAACTCGTTGCTTGCTGT
TTGCAGTAGAGGAGGGTTGTGGGAAGCAGCAAGGAATCTGTTTGATGAGATGACGAATAGAAGGATTGAG
CAAGATGTTTTTTCTTATAATACGCTTTTGGATGCAATTTGCAAAGGTGGGCAGATGGACCTTGCTTTCG
AAATCCTTGCTCAGATGCCAGTTAAGAGAATCATGCCTAATGTTGTAAGTTATAGCACCGTTATTGATGG
GTTTGCAAAAGCCGGAAGATTTGATGAAGCTCTTAACTTGTTTGGTGAAATGAGATATCTTGGTATTGCA
TTAGATAGAGTTTCTTACAATACATTGCTTTCAATCTACACTAAAGTTGGTAGATCTGAAGAAGCTTTGG
ATATTCTGAGAGAAATGGCATCTGTTGGGATTAAAAAGGATGTTGTGACTTATAATGCTCTTCTTGGAGG
ATATGGGAAACAAGGGAAATATGATGAAGTGAAGAAAGTTTTCACTGAGATGAAGCGAGAGCATGTGTTG
CCTAACTTACTGACTTATTCAACTTTGATCGATGGGTACTCGAAGGGGGGTTTGTATAAAGAGGCAATGG
AGATATTTAGGGAGTTTAAGAGCGCCGGATTAAGAGCTGATGTTGTTTTGTACAGTGCATTGATTGATGC
ATTGTGCAAGAATGGGTTGGTGGGTTCTGCTGTTTCTTTGATCGATGAGATGACAAAGGAAGGAATTAGT
CCTAATGTTGTAACTTATAATTCCATAATCGATGCCTTTGGTCGTTCTGCAACTATGGACAGATCAGCCG
ATTATAGCAATGGTGGATCTTTGCCTTTCTCTTCTTCTGCTCTGAGTGCATTGACTGAAACAGAGGGTAA
TCGGGTAATACAGTTATTTGGGCAGTTAACAACTGAGAGTAACAACCGAACGACGAAAGATTGTGAGGAG
GGTATGCAGGAGCTCTCCTGTATATTGGAAGTTTTCCGCAAAATGCATCAGCTGGAAATTAAACCAAATG
TTGTAACCTTTTCAGCGATTCTGAATGCTTGCAGTCGGTGTAACTCATTTGAAGATGCATCAATGCTACT
AGAGGAGCTCAGGCTGTTTGATAATAAGGTATAGGTCGACAAGCTTGCGGCCGCAGAGCTCGCTCTGGTG
CCACGCGGTAGTAAAGAAACCGCTGCTGCTAAATTCGAACGCCAGCACATGGACAGCTCTACTTCTGCTG
CTCTCGAGGCTTAATTAACCTAGGCTGCTAAACAAAGCCCGAAAGGAAGCTGAGTTGGCTGCTGCCACCG
CTGAGCAATAACTAGCATAACCCCTTGGGGCCTCTAAACGGGTCTTGAGGGGTTTTTTGCTGAAAGGAGG
AACTATATCCGGATTGGCGAATGGG
[124 nt withheld, positions 2476-2599]
C
[91 nt withheld, positions 2601-2691]
A
[49 nt withheld, positions 2693-2741]
CCTTTGACGTTGGAGTCCACGTTCTTT
[37 nt withheld, positions 2769-2805]
ACCCTATCTCGGTCTATTCTTTTGATTTATAAGGGATTTTGCCGATTTCGGCCTATTGGTTAAAAAATGA
GCTGATTTAACAAAAATTTAACGCGAATTTTAACAAAATATTAACGCTTACAATTTAGGTGGCACTTTTC
GGGGAAATGTGCGCGGAACCCCTATTTGTTTATTTTTCTAAATACATTCAAATATGTATCCGCTCATGAA
TTAATTCTTAGAAAAACTCATCGAGCATCAAATGAAACTGCAATTTATTCATATCAGGATTATCAATACC
ATATTTTTGAAAAAGCCGTTTCTGTAATGAAGGAGAAAACTCACCGAGGCAGTTCCATAGGATGGCAAGA
TCCTGGTATCGGTCTGCGATTCCGACTCGTCCAACATCAATACAACCTATTAATTTCCCCTCGTCAAAAA
TAAGGTTATCAAGTGAGAAATCACCATGAGTGACGACTGAATCCGGTGAGAATGGCAAAAGTTTATGCAT
TTCTTTCCAGACTTGTTCAACAGGCCAGCCATTACGCTCGTCATCAAAATCACTCGCATCAACCAAACCG
TTATTCATTCGTGATTGCGCCTGAGCGAGACGAAATACGCGATCACTGTTAAAAGGACAATTACAAACAG
GAATCGAATGCAACCGGCGCAGGAACACTGCCAGCGCATCAACAATATTTTCACCTGAATCAGGATATTC
TTCTAATACCTGGAATGCTGTTTTGCCGGGGATCGCAGTGGTGAGTAACCATGCATCATCAGGAGTACGG
ATAAAATGCTTGATGGTCGGAAGAGGCATAAATTCCGTCAGCCAGTTTAGTCTGACCATCTCATCTGTAA
CATCATTGGCAACGCTACCTTTGCCATGTTTCAGAAACAACTCTGGCGCATCGGGCTTCCCATACAATCG
ATAGATTGTCGCACCTGATTGCCCGACATTATCGCGAGCCCATTTATACCCATATAAATCAGCATCCATG
TTGGAATTTAATCGCGGCCTAGAGCAAGACGTTTCCCGTTGAATATGGCTCATAACACCCCTTGTATTAC
TGTTTATGTAAGCAGACAGTTTTATTGTTCATGACCAAAATCCCTTAACGTGAGTTTTCGTTCCACTGAG
CGTCAGACCCCGTAGAAAAGATCAAAGGATCTTCTTGAGATCCTTTTTTTCTGCGCGTAATCTGCTGCTT
GCAAACAAAAAAACCACCGCTACCAGCGGTGGTTTGTTTGCCGGATCAAGAGCTACCAACTCTTTTTCCG
AAGGTAACTGGCTTCAGCAGAGCGCAGATACCAAATACTGTCCTTCTAGTGTAGCCGTAGTTAGGCCACC
ACTTCAAGAACTCTGTAGCACCGCCTACATACCTCGCTCTGCTAATCCTGTTACCAGTGGCTGCTGCCAG
TGGCGATAAGTCGTGTCTTACCGGGTTGGACTCAAGACGATAGTTACCGGATAAGGCGCAGCGGTCGGGC
TGAACGGGGGGTTCGTGCACACAGCCCAGCTTGGAGCGAACGACCTACACCGAACTGAGATACCTACAGC
GTGAGCTATGAGAAAGCGCCACGCTTCCCGAAGGGAGAAAGGCGGACAGGTATCCGGTAAGCGGCAGGGT
CGGAACAGGAGAGCGCACGAGGGAGCTTCCAGGGGGAAACGCCTGGTATCTTTATAGTCCTGTCGGGTTT
CGCCACCTCTGACTTGAGCGTCGATTTTTGTGATGCTCGTCAGGGGGGCGGAGCCTATGGAAAAACGCCA
GCAACGCGGCCTTTTTACGGTTCCTGGCCTTTTGCTGGCCTTTTGCTCACATGTTCTTTCCTGCGTTATC
CCCTGATTCTGTGGATAACCGTATTACCGCCTTTGAGTGAGCTGATACCGCTCGCCGCAGCCGAACGACC
GAGCGCAGCGAGTCAGTGAGCGAGGAAGCGGAAGAGCGCCTGATGCGGTATTTTCTCCTTACGCATCTGT
GCGGTATTTCACACCGCAATGGTGCACTCTCAGTACAATCTGCTCTGATGCCGCATAGTTAAGCCAGTAT
ACACTCCGCTATCGCTACGTGACTGGGTCATGGCTGCGCCCCGACACCCGCCAACACCCGCTGACGCGCC
CTGACGGGCTTGTCTGCTCCCGGCATCCGCTTACAGACAAGCTGTGACCGTCTCCGGGAGCTGCATGTGT
CAGAGGTTTTCACCGTCATCACCGAAACGCGCGAGGCAGCTGCGGTAAAGCTCATCAGCGTGGTCGTGAA
GCGATTCACAGATGTCTGCCTGTTCATCCGCGTCCAGCTCGTTGAGTTTCTCCAGAAGCGTTAATGTCTG
GCTTCTGATAAAGCGGGCCATGTTAAGGGCGGTTTTTTCCTGTTTGGTCACTGATGCCTCCGTGTAAGGG
GGATTTCTGTTCATGGGGGTAATGATACCGATGAAACGAGAGAGGATGCTCACGATACGGGTTACTGATG
ATGAACATGCCCGGTTACTGGAACGTTGTGAGGGTAAACAACTGGCGGTATGGATGCGGCGGGACCAGAG
AAAAATCACTCAGGGTCAATGCCAGCGCTTCGTTAATACAGATGTAGGTGTTCCACAGGGTAGCCAGCAG
CATCCTGCGATGCAGATCCGGAACATAATGGTGCAGGGCGCTGACTTCCGCGTTTCCAGACTTTACGAAA
CACGGAAACCGAAGACCATTCATGTTGTTGCTCAGGTCGCAGACGTTTTGCAGCAGCAGTCGCTTCACGT
TCGCTCGCGTATCGGTGATTCATTCTGCTAACCAGTAAGGCAACCCCGCCAGCCTAGCCGGGTCCTCAAC
GACAGGAGCACGATCATGCTAGTCATGCCCCGCGCCCACCGGAAGGAGCTGACTGGGTTGAAGGCTCTCA
AGGGCATCGGTCGAGATCCCGGTGCCTAATGAGTGAGCTAACTTACATTAATTGCGTTGCGCTCACTGCC
CGCTTTCCAGTCGGGAAACCTGTCGTGCCAGCTGCATTAATGAATCGGCCAACGCGCGGGGAGAGGCGGT
TTGCGTATTGGGCGCCAGGGTGGTTTTTCTTTTCACCAGTGAGACGGGCAACAGCTGATTGCCCTTCACC
GCCTGGCCCTGAGAGAGTTGCAGCAAGCGGTCCACGCTGGTTTGCCCCAGCAGGCGAAAATCCTGTTTGA
TGGTGGTTAACGGCGGGATATAACATGAGCTGTCTTCGGTATCGTCGTATCCCACTACCGAGATGTCCGC
ACCAACGCGCAGCCCGGACTCGGTAATGGCGCGCATTGCGCCCAGCGCCATCTGATCGTTGGCAACCAGC
ATCGCAGTGGGAACGATGCCCTCATTCAGCATTTGCATGGTTTGTTGAAAACCGGACATGGCACTCCAGT
CGCCTTCCCGTTCCGCTATCGGCTGAATTTGATTGCGAGTGAGATATTTATGCCAGCCAGCCAGACGCAG
ACGCGCCGAGACAGAACTTAATGGGCCCGCTAACAGCGCGATTTGCTGGTGACCCAATGCGACCAGATGC
TCCACGCCCAGTCGCGTACCGTCTTCATGGGAGAAAATAATACTGTTGATGGGTGTCTGGTCAGAGACAT
CAAGAAATAACGCCGGAACATTAGTGCAGGCAGCTTCCACAGCAATGGCATCCTGGTCATCCAGCGGATA
GTTAATGATCAGCCCACTGACGCGTTGCGCGAGAAGATTGTGCACCGCCGCTTTACAGGCTTCGACGCCG
CTTCGTTCTACCATCGACACCACCACGCTGGCACCCAGTTGATCGGCGCAAGATTTAATCGCCGCGACAA
TTTGCGACGGCGCGTGCAGGGCCAGACTGGAGGTGGCAACGCCAATCAGCAACGACTGTTTGCCCGCCAG
TTGTTGTGCCACGCGGTTGGGAATGTAATTCAGCTCCGCCATCGCCGCTTCCACTTTTTCCCGCGTTTTC
GCAGAAACGTGGCTGGCCTGGTTCACCACGCGGGAAACGGTCTGATAAGAGACACCGGCATACTCTGCGA
CATCGTATAACGTTACTGGTTTCACATTCACCACCCTGAATTGACTCTCTTCCGGGCGCTATCATGCCAT
ACCGCGAAAGGTTTTGCGCCATTCGATGGTGTCCGGGATCTCGACGCTCTCCCTTATGCGACTCCTGCAT
TAGGAAGCAGCCCAGTAGTAGGTTGAGGCCGTTGAGCACCGCCGCCGCAAGGAATGGTGCATGCAAGGAG
ATG
